Addgene plasmid #125751: LeGO-iG-CSF2RB(A455D)
Purpose: Lentiviral Expression Vektor with CSF2RB-A455D mutant cDNA and IRES eGFP
Depositing lab: Dirk Heckl. Depositing organization: Medizinische Hochschule Hannover. Publication: Mechanisms of Progression of Myeloid Preleukemia to Transformed Myeloid Leukemia in Children with Down Syndrome. Labuhn M, Perkins K, Matzk S, Varghese L, Garnett C, Papaemmanuil E, Metzner M, Kennedy A, Amstislavskiy V, Risch T, Bhayadia R, Samulowski D, Hernandez DC, Stoilova B, Iotchkova V, Oppermann U, Scheer C, Yoshida K, Schwarzer A, Taub JW, Crispino JD, Weiss MJ, Hayashi Y, Taga T, Ito E, Ogawa S, Reinhardt D, Yaspo ML, Campbell PJ, Roberts I, Constantinescu SN, Vyas P, Heckl D, Klusmann JH. Cancer Cell. 2019 Aug 12;36(2):123-138.e10. doi: 10.1016/j.ccell.2019.06.007. Epub 2019 Jul 11. PubMed 31303423.
Backbone
  Vector backbone: pLeGO-iG
  Vector type: Lentiviral
Growth in bacteria
  Bacterial resistance: Ampicillin, 100 μg/mL
  Growth temperature: 37°C
  Growth strain: NEB Stable
  Copy number: High Copy
Gene/Insert
  Gene/Insert name: CSF2RB(A455D)
  Species: H. sapiens (human)
  Insert size (bp): 2694
  Mutation: A455D, codon optimized
  GenBank ID: ENST00000403662
  Promoter: SFFV
  Entrez Gene: CSF2RB (a.k.a. CD131, CDw131, IL3RB, IL5RB, SMDP5, betaGMR)
  Cloning method: Restriction Enzyme; 5′ cloning site BamHI (unknown if destroyed); 3′ cloning site NotI (unknown if destroyed)
  Sequencing primers: 5′ ATC AGC CTG CTT CTC GCT TC
Terms and licenses: Academic/Nonprofit Terms; Industry Terms: Not Available to Industry
Depositor comments: Production of lentiviral particles requires Biosafety Level 2
How to cite: LeGO-iG-CSF2RB(A455D) was a gift from Dirk Heckl (Addgene plasmid # 125751 ; http://n2t.net/addgene:125751 ; RRID:Addgene_125751)
