[The description below was written by a language model from this plasmid's Addgene catalogue record and pLannotate feature annotations shown in this document.]
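Description:
LeGO-iG-CSF2RB(A455D) is an HIV-1-based lentiviral expression vector built on the pLeGO-iG backbone, designed to deliver a mutant human cytokine receptor subunit together with a fluorescent marker. In bacteria it is maintained as a high-copy plasmid through a ColE1/pUC-type origin and selected with ampicillin via the β-lactamase gene. Genomic vector RNA is transcribed in packaging cells from a CMV enhancer/promoter fused to a truncated 5' LTR. The transfer cassette carries the usual cis elements: the Ψ packaging signal with a gag fragment, the Rev response element for nuclear export of unspliced RNA, the cPPT/CTS to aid nuclear import of the preintegration complex, a WPRE to boost transcript stability and expression, and a truncated downstream LTR. Viral proteins must be supplied in trans for particle production.

The payload is a bicistronic unit driven by the spleen focus-forming virus (SFFV) promoter, which is strongly active in haematopoietic cells. The first cistron is a codon-optimised cDNA of about 2.7 kb encoding human CSF2RB, the common β chain of the IL-3, IL-5 and GM-CSF receptors, carrying the A455D substitution. An EMCV IRES then allows cap-independent translation of EGFP from the same transcript, so transduced cells can be tracked or sorted by fluorescence. Two loxP sites in the same orientation flank the promoter–CSF2RB–IRES–EGFP block, which should permit Cre-mediated excision of the cassette. The depositor and sequencing-derived records differ by only a few nucleotides and annotate identically. The associated publication concerns progression of myeloid preleukaemia to leukaemia in children with Down syndrome, which suggests the vector was used to study this variant functionally.
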