Features (pLannotate 1.2.2; 24 found; start..end, strand, type, name):
     31..83      -  misc_feature   bom (fragment): basis of mobility region from pBR322
    238..617     +  enhancer       CMV enhancer: human cytomegalovirus immediate early enhancer
    618..817     +  promoter       CMV promoter: human cytomegalovirus (CMV) immediate early promoter
    835..1015    +  LTR            5' LTR (truncated): truncated 5' long terminal repeat (LTR) from HIV-1
   1062..1187    +  misc_feature   HIV-1 Ψ: packaging signal of human immunodeficiency virus type 1
   1171..1509    +  CDS            HIV-1 gag (fragment): gag protein from human immunodeficiency virus 1; gag
   1686..1919    +  misc_feature   RRE: The Rev response element (RRE) of HIV-1 allows for Rev-dependent mRNA export from the nucleus to the cytoplasm.
   2296..2396    +  CDS            Rev (fragment): human immunodeficiency virus 1 (HIV-1) Rev protein; rev; enhances nuclear export of unspliced and incompletely spliced viral mRNAs
   2446..2563    +  misc_feature   cPPT/CTS: central polypurine tract and central termination sequence of HIV-1
   2621..2645    -  misc_feature   MCS (fragment): pBluescript multiple cloning site
   2680..2713    +  protein_bind   loxP: Cre-mediated recombination occurs in the 8-bp core sequence (GCATACAT). Cre recombinase
   2784..3190    +  promoter       SFFV promoter: spleen focus-forming virus long terminal repeat (LTR) promoter
   3195..5885    +  CDS            CSF2RB: IL3RB_HUMAN - Also known as IL3RB, IL5RB. Experimental evidence at protein level: Swiss-Prot protein existence level 1. High affinity receptor for interleukin-3, interleukin-5 and granulocyte-macrophage colony-stimulating factor. From Homo sapiens (Human).
   6030..6492    +  misc_feature   IRES: internal ribosome entry site (IRES) of the encephalomyocarditis virus (EMCV)
   6506..7225    +  CDS            EGFP: the original enhanced GFP (Yang et al., 1996) mammalian codon-optimized
   7272..7305    +  protein_bind   loxP: Cre-mediated recombination occurs in the 8-bp core sequence (GCATACAT). Cre recombinase
   7338..7361    +  misc_feature   MCS (fragment): pBluescript multiple cloning site
   7361..7949    +  misc_feature   WPRE: woodchuck hepatitis virus posttranscriptional regulatory element
   7950..7969    +  misc_feature   MCS (fragment): pBluescript multiple cloning site
   7971..8471    +  CDS            nef (fragment): NEF_HV1LA - Experimental evidence at protein level: Swiss-Prot protein existence level 1. Extracellular Nef protein targets CD4(+) T-lymphocytes for apoptosis by interacting with CXCR4 surface receptors. From Human immunodeficiency virus type 1 group M subtype B (isolate Lai) (HIV-1).
   8478..8658    +  LTR            5' LTR (truncated): truncated 5' long terminal repeat (LTR) from HIV-1
   8720..9308    -  rep_origin     ori: high-copy-number ColE1/pMB1/pBR322/pUC origin of replication
   9479..10339   -  CDS            AmpR: β-lactamase; bla; confers resistance to ampicillin, carbenicillin, and related antibiotics
  10340..10444   -  promoter       AmpR promoter: bla
>Addgene plasmid #125751 | LeGO-iG-CSF2RB(A455D) | depositor full sequence | sequence record 240775 | LeGO-iG-CSF2RB(A455D) sequence 10472 bps
GTCGACGGATCGGGAGATCTCCCGATCCCCTATGGTGCACTCTCAGTACAATCTGCTCTGATGCCGCATA
GTTAAGCCAGTATCTGCTCCCTGCTTGTGTGTTGGAGGTCGCTGAGTAGTGCGCGAGCAAAATTTAAGCT
ACAACAAGGCAAGGCTTGACCGACAATTGCATGAAGAATCTGCTTAGGGTTAGGCGTTTTGCGCTGCTTC
GCGATGTACGGGCCAGATATACGCGTTGACATTGATTATTGACTAGTTATTAATAGTAATCAATTACGGG
GTCATTAGTTCATAGCCCATATATGGAGTTCCGCGTTACATAACTTACGGTAAATGGCCCGCCTGGCTGA
CCGCCCAACGACCCCCGCCCATTGACGTCAATAATGACGTATGTTCCCATAGTAACGCCAATAGGGACTT
TCCATTGACGTCAATGGGTGGAGTATTTACGGTAAACTGCCCACTTGGCAGTACATCAAGTGTATCATAT
GCCAAGTACGCCCCCTATTGACGTCAATGACGGTAAATGGCCCGCCTGGCATTATGCCCAGTACATGACC
TTATGGGACTTTCCTACTTGGCAGTACATCTACGTATTAGTCATCGCTATTACCATGGTGATGCGGTTTT
GGCAGTACATCAATGGGCGTGGATAGCGGTTTGACTCACGGGGATTTCCAAGTCTCCACCCCATTGACGT
CAATGGGAGTTTGTTTTGGCACCAAAATCAACGGGACTTTCCAAAATGTCGTAACAACTCCGCCCCATTG
ACGCAAATGGGCGGTAGGCGTGTACGGTGGGAGGTCTATATAAGCAGCGCGTTTTGCCTGTACTGGGTCT
CTCTGGTTAGACCAGATCTGAGCCTGGGAGCTCTCTGGCTAACTAGGGAACCCACTGCTTAAGCCTCAAT
AAAGCTTGCCTTGAGTGCTTCAAGTAGTGTGTGCCCGTCTGTTGTGTGACTCTGGTAACTAGAGATCCCT
CAGACCCTTTTAGTCAGTGTGGAAAATCTCTAGCAGTGGCGCCCGAACAGGGACTTGAAAGCGAAAGGGA
AACCAGAGGAGCTCTCTCGACGCAGGACTCGGCTTGCTGAAGCGCGCACGGCAAGAGGCGAGGGGCGGCG
ACTGGTGAGTACGCCAAAAATTTTGACTAGCGGAGGCTAGAAGGAGAGAGATGGGTGCGAGAGCGTCAGT
ATTAAGCGGGGGAGAATTAGATCGCGATGGGAAAAAATTCGGTTAAGGCCAGGGGGAAAGAAAAAATATA
AATTAAAACATATAGTATGGGCAAGCAGGGAGCTAGAACGATTCGCAGTTAATCCTGGCCTGTTAGAAAC
ATCAGAAGGCTGTAGACAAATACTGGGACAGCTACAACCATCCCTTCAGACAGGATCAGAAGAACTTAGA
TCATTATATAATACAGTAGCAACCCTCTATTGTGTGCATCAAAGGATAGAGATAAAAGACACCAAGGAAG
CTTTAGACAAGATAGAGGAAGAGCAAAACAAAAGTAAGACCACCGCACAGCAAGCGGCCGGCCGCGCTGA
TCTTCAGACCTGGAGGAGGAGATATGAGGGACAATTGGAGAAGTGAATTATATAAATATAAAGTAGTAAA
AATTGAACCATTAGGAGTAGCACCCACCAAGGCAAAGAGAAGAGTGGTGCAGAGAGAAAAAAGAGCAGTG
GGAATAGGAGCTTTGTTCCTTGGGTTCTTGGGAGCAGCAGGAAGCACTATGGGCGCAGCGTCAATGACGC
TGACGGTACAGGCCAGACAATTATTGTCTGGTATAGTGCAGCAGCAGAACAATTTGCTGAGGGCTATTGA
GGCGCAACAGCATCTGTTGCAACTCACAGTCTGGGGCATCAAGCAGCTCCAGGCAAGAATCCTGGCTGTG
GAAAGATACCTAAAGGATCAACAGCTCCTGGGGATTTGGGGTTGCTCTGGAAAACTCATTTGCACCACTG
CTGTGCCTTGGAATGCTAGTTGGAGTAATAAATCTCTGGAACAGATTTGGAATCACACGACCTGGATGGA
GTGGGACAGAGAAATTAACAATTACACAAGCTTAATACACTCCTTAATTGAAGAATCGCAAAACCAGCAA
GAAAAGAATGAACAAGAATTATTGGAATTAGATAAATGGGCAAGTTTGTGGAATTGGTTTAACATAACAA
ATTGGCTGTGGTATATAAAATTATTCATAATGATAGTAGGAGGCTTGGTAGGTTTAAGAATAGTTTTTGC
TGTACTTTCTATAGTGAATAGAGTTAGGCAGGGATATTCACCATTATCGTTTCAGACCCACCTCCCAACC
CCGAGGGGACCCGACAGGCCCGAAGGAATAGAAGAAGAAGGTGGAGAGAGAGACAGAGACAGATCCATTC
GATTAGTGAACGGATCGGCACTGCGTGCGCCAATTCTGCAGACAAATGGCAGTATTCATCCACAATTTTA
AAAGAAAAGGGGGGATTGGGGGGTACAGTGCAGGGGAAAGAATAGTAGACATAATAGCAACAGACATACA
AACTAAAGAATTACAAAAACAAATTACAAAAATTCAAAATTTTCGGGTTTATTACAGGGACAGCAGAGAT
CCAGTTTGGTTAGTACCGGGCCCGCTCTAGTCGAGGTCGACGGTATCGATAAGCTCGCTTCACGAGATTC
CAGCAGGTCGAGGGACCTAATAACTTCGTATAGCATACATTATACGAAGTTATATTAAGGGTTCCAAGCT
TAAGCGGCCGGCCGCTGAAAGACCCCACCTGTAGGTTTGGCAAGCTAGCTGCAGTAACGCCATTTTGCAA
GGCATGGAAAAATACCAAACCAAGAATAGAGAAGTTCAGATCAAGGGCGGGTACATGAAAATAGCTAACG
TTGGGCCAAACAGGATATCTGCGGTGAGCAGTTTCGGCCCCGGCCCGGGGCCAAGAACAGATGGTCACCG
CAGTTTCGGCCCCGGCCCGAGGCCAAGAACAGATGGTCCCCAGATATGGCCCAACCCTCAGCAGTTTCTT
AAGACCCATCAGATGTTTCCAGGCTCCCCCAAGGACCTGAAATGACCCTGCGCCTTATTTGAATTAACCA
ATCAGCCTGCTTCTCGCTTCTGTTCGCGCGCTTCTGCTTCCCGAGCTCTATAAAAGAGCTCACAACCCCT
CACTCGGCGCGCCAGTCCTCCGATTGACTGAGTCGCCCGGATCCATGGTGCTGGCCCAGGGCCTGCTGTC
TATGGCCCTGCTGGCCCTGTGCTGGGAGAGAAGCCTCGCAGGCGCCGAGGAAACCATCCCCCTGCAGACC
CTGCGGTGCTACAACGACTACACCAGCCACATCACCTGTAGATGGGCCGACACCCAGGACGCCCAGCGGC
TGGTCAACGTGACCCTGATCAGAAGAGTGAACGAGGACCTGCTGGAACCCGTGTCCTGCGACCTGAGCGA
CGACATGCCTTGGAGCGCCTGCCCCCACCCTAGATGTGTGCCTCGGAGATGCGTGATCCCCTGCCAGAGC
TTCGTGGTCACCGACGTGGACTACTTCAGCTTCCAGCCCGACCGGCCTCTGGGCACCAGACTGACCGTGA
CACTGACCCAGCACGTGCAGCCCCCCGAGCCCAGGGATCTCCAGATCTCTACCGACCAGGACCACTTCCT
GCTGACTTGGAGCGTGGCCCTCGGCAGCCCTCAGAGCCATTGGCTGAGCCCTGGCGACCTGGAATTCGAG
GTGGTGTACAAGCGGCTGCAGGACAGCTGGGAGGACGCTGCCATCCTGCTGAGCAACACCAGCCAGGCCA
CCCTGGGCCCCGAGCACCTGATGCCTAGCAGCACCTACGTGGCCAGAGTGCGGACCAGACTGGCCCCTGG
CAGCAGGCTGAGCGGCAGACCTAGCAAGTGGTCCCCCGAAGTGTGCTGGGACAGCCAGCCAGGCGACGAG
GCCCAGCCCCAGAACCTGGAATGCTTCTTCGACGGCGCTGCCGTGCTGAGCTGCAGCTGGGAAGTGCGGA
AAGAGGTGGCCAGCAGCGTCAGCTTCGGCCTGTTCTACAAGCCCAGCCCCGACGCCGGCGAAGAGGAATG
CAGCCCAGTGCTGAGAGAGGGCCTGGGCTCCCTGCACACCCGGCACCACTGTCAGATCCCCGTGCCCGAT
CCTGCCACCCACGGCCAGTACATCGTGTCCGTGCAGCCCAGACGGGCCGAGAAGCACATCAAGAGCAGCG
TGAACATCCAGATGGCCCCTCCCAGCCTGAACGTGACCAAGGACGGAGACAGCTACAGCCTGAGATGGGA
GACAATGAAGATGCGCTACGAGCACATCGACCACACCTTCGAGATCCAGTACCGGAAGGACACCGCCACC
TGGAAGGACAGCAAGACCGAGACACTGCAGAACGCCCACAGCATGGCCCTGCCCGCCCTGGAACCCAGCA
CCAGATACTGGGCCAGAGTCCGCGTGCGGACCTCCAGAACCGGCTACAACGGCATTTGGAGCGAGTGGTC
TGAGGCCAGAAGCTGGGACACCGAGAGCGTGCTGCCTATGTGGGTGCTGGCTCTGATCGTGATCTTCCTG
ACAATCGATGTGCTGCTGGCACTGCGGTTCTGCGGCATCTACGGCTACCGGCTGCGGCGGAAGTGGGAGG
AAAAGATCCCCAACCCCAGCAAGAGCCACCTGTTCCAGAACGGCTCCGCCGAGCTGTGGCCTCCTGGCTC
CATGAGCGCCTTCACCAGCGGCTCTCCACCCCACCAGGGCCCTTGGGGCAGCAGATTTCCTGAGCTGGAA
GGCGTGTTCCCCGTGGGCTTCGGCGACAGCGAGGTGTCCCCTCTGACCATCGAGGACCCCAAGCACGTGT
GCGACCCCCCCAGCGGACCTGATACAACCCCTGCCGCCAGCGACCTGCCTACCGAGCAGCCTCCATCTCC
CCAGCCTGGACCTCCAGCCGCCAGCCACACACCAGAGAAGCAGGCCAGCAGCTTCGACTTCAACGGCCCC
TACCTGGGCCCTCCCCACAGCAGAAGCCTGCCCGATATCCTCGGCCAGCCCGAGCCTCCTCAGGAAGGCG
GCAGCCAGAAGTCCCCTCCACCCGGCAGCCTGGAATACCTGTGTCTGCCTGCCGGCGGACAGGTGCAGCT
GGTGCCTCTCGCTCAGGCCATGGGACCTGGACAGGCTGTGGAAGTGGAAAGAAGGCCTAGCCAGGGCGCT
GCCGGCTCCCCATCTCTGGAATCTGGCGGAGGACCTGCCCCTCCTGCCCTGGGACCTAGAGTGGGCGGCC
AGGACCAGAAAGACAGCCCCGTGGCCATCCCCATGAGCAGCGGCGATACAGAGGACCCTGGCGTGGCCAG
CGGCTACGTGTCCAGCGCCGATCTGGTGTTCACCCCCAACAGCGGCGCCAGCTCCGTGTCCCTGGTGCCT
TCTCTGGGCCTGCCCAGCGACCAGACCCCTAGCCTGTGTCCTGGACTGGCCTCTGGACCTCCTGGCGCCC
CTGGACCTGTGAAGTCCGGCTTCGAGGGCTACGTGGAACTGCCCCCCATCGAGGGCAGAAGCCCCCGGTC
CCCCAGAAACAACCCTGTGCCCCCTGAGGCCAAGAGCCCCGTGCTGAATCCCGGCGAAAGACCCGCCGAC
GTGTCCCCCACAAGCCCTCAGCCAGAGGGACTGCTGGTGCTGCAGCAAGTGGGAGACTACTGCTTCCTGC
CTGGCCTCGGACCAGGGCCACTGTCCCTGAGAAGCAAGCCTAGCTCTCCCGGCCCAGGCCCCGAGATCAA
GAACCTGGACCAGGCCTTCCAGGTCAAAAAGCCTCCCGGACAGGCCGTGCCCCAGGTGCCCGTGATCCAG
CTGTTCAAGGCCCTGAAGCAGCAGGACTACCTGAGCCTGCCCCCCTGGGAAGTGAACAAGCCCGGCGAAG
TCTGCTGAGCGGCCGCTACGTAAATTCCGCCCCCCCCCCCCCTCTCCCTCCCCCCCCCCTAACGTTACTG
GCCGAAGCCGCTTGGAATAAGGCCGGTGTGCGTTTGTCTATATGTTATTTTCCACCATATTGCCGTCTTT
TGGCAATGTGAGGGCCCGGAAACCTGGCCCTGTCTTCTTGACGAGCATTCCTAGGGGTCTTTCCCCTCTC
GCCAAAGGAATGCAAGGTCTGTTGAATGTCGTGAAGGAAGCAGTTCCTCTGGAAGCTTCTTGAAGACAAA
CAACGTCTGTAGCGACCCTTTGCAGGCAGCGGAACCCCCCACCTGGCGACAGGTGCCTCTGCGGCCAAAA
GCCACGTGTATAAGATACACCTGCAAAGGCGGCACAACCCCAGTGCCACGTTGTGAGTTGGATAGTTGTG
GAAAGAGTCAAATGGCTCTCCTCAAGCGTATTCAACAAGGGGCTGAAGGATGCCCAGAAGGTACCCCATT
GTATGGGATCTGATCTGGGGCCTCGGTGCACATGCTTTACATGTGTTTAGTCGAGGTTAAAAAAACGTCT
AGGCCCCCCGAACCACGGGGACGTGGTTTTCCTTTGAAAAACACGATGATAATATGGCCACAACCATGGT
GAGCAAGGGCGAGGAGCTGTTCACCGGGGTGGTGCCCATCCTGGTCGAGCTGGACGGCGACGTAAACGGC
CACAAGTTCAGCGTGTCCGGCGAGGGCGAGGGCGATGCCACCTACGGCAAGCTGACCCTGAAGTTCATCT
GCACCACCGGCAAGCTGCCCGTGCCCTGGCCCACCCTCGTGACCACCCTGACCTACGGCGTGCAGTGCTT
CAGCCGCTACCCCGACCACATGAAGCAGCACGACTTCTTCAAGTCCGCCATGCCCGAAGGCTACGTCCAG
GAGCGCACCATCTTCTTCAAGGACGACGGCAACTACAAGACCCGCGCCGAGGTGAAGTTCGAGGGCGACA
CCCTGGTGAACCGCATCGAGCTGAAGGGCATCGACTTCAAGGAGGACGGCAACATCCTGGGGCACAAGCT
GGAGTACAACTACAACAGCCACAACGTCTATATCATGGCCGACAAGCAGAAGAACGGCATCAAGGTGAAC
TTCAAGATCCGCCACAACATCGAGGACGGCAGCGTGCAGCTCGCCGACCACTACCAGCAGAACACCCCCA
TCGGCGACGGCCCCGTGCTGCTGCCCGACAACCACTACCTGAGCACCCAGTCCGCCCTGAGCAAAGACCC
CAACGAGAAGCGCGATCACATGGTCCTGCTGGAGTTCGTGACCGCCGCCGGGATCACTCTCGGCATGGAC
GAGCTGTACAAGTAAAGCGGCCGGCCGCCAGCACAGTGGTCGAAATTCGTCGAGGGACCTAATAACTTCG
TATAGCATACATTATACGAAGTTATACATGTTTAAGGGTTCCGGTTCCACTAGGTACAATTCGATATCAA
GCTTATCGATAATCAACCTCTGGATTACAAAATTTGTGAAAGATTGACTGGTATTCTTAACTATGTTGCT
CCTTTTACGCTATGTGGATACGCTGCTTTAATGCCTTTGTATCATGCTATTGCTTCCCGTATGGCTTTCA
TTTTCTCCTCCTTGTATAAATCCTGGTTGCTGTCTCTTTATGAGGAGTTGTGGCCCGTTGTCAGGCAACG
TGGCGTGGTGTGCACTGTGTTTGCTGACGCAACCCCCACTGGTTGGGGCATTGCCACCACCTGTCAGCTC
CTTTCCGGGACTTTCGCTTTCCCCCTCCCTATTGCCACGGCGGAACTCATCGCCGCCTGCCTTGCCCGCT
GCTGGACAGGGGCTCGGCTGTTGGGCACTGACAATTCCGTGGTGTTGTCGGGGAAATCATCGTCCTTTCC
TTGGCTGCTCGCCTGTGTTGCCACCTGGATTCTGCGCGGGACGTCCTTCTGCTACGTCCCTTCGGCCCTC
AATCCAGCGGACCTTCCTTCCCGCGGCCTGCTGCCGGCTCTGCGGCCTCTTCCGCGTCTTCGCCTTCGCC
CTCAGACGAGTCGGATCTCCCTTTGGGCCGCCTCCCCGCATCGATACCGTCGACCTCGATCGAGACCTAG
AAAAACATGGAGCAATCACAAGTAGCAATACAGCAGCTACCAATGCTGATTGTGCCTGGCTAGAAGCACA
AGAGGAGGAGGAGGTGGGTTTTCCAGTCACACCTCAGGTACCTTTAAGACCAATGACTTACAAGGCAGCT
GTAGATCTTAGCCACTTTTTAAAAGAAAAGGGGGGACTGGAAGGGCTAATTCACTCCCAACGAAGACAAG
ATATCCTTGATCTGTGGATCTACCACACACAAGGCTACTTCCCTGATTGGCAGAACTACACACCAGGGCC
AGGGATCAGATATCCACTGACCTTTGGATGGTGCTACAAGCTAGTACCAGTTGAGCAAGAGAAGGTAGAA
GAAGCCAATGAAGGAGAGAACACCCGCTTGTTACACCCTGTGAGCCTGCATGGGATGGATGACCCGGAGA
GAGAAGTATTAGAGTGGAGGTTTGACAGCCGCCTAGCATTTCATCACATGGCCCGAGAGCTGCATCCGGA
CTGTACTGGGTCTCTCTGGTTAGACCAGATCTGAGCCTGGGAGCTCTCTGGCTAACTAGGGAACCCACTG
CTTAAGCCTCAATAAAGCTTGCCTTGAGTGCTTCAAGTAGTGTGTGCCCGTCTGTTGTGTGACTCTGGTA
ACTAGAGATCCCTCAGACCCTTTTAGTCAGTGTGGAAAATCTCTAGCAGCATGTGAGCAAAAGGCCAGCA
AAAGGCCAGGAACCGTAAAAAGGCCGCGTTGCTGGCGTTTTTCCATAGGCTCCGCCCCCCTGACGAGCAT
CACAAAAATCGACGCTCAAGTCAGAGGTGGCGAAACCCGACAGGACTATAAAGATACCAGGCGTTTCCCC
CTGGAAGCTCCCTCGTGCGCTCTCCTGTTCCGACCCTGCCGCTTACCGGATACCTGTCCGCCTTTCTCCC
TTCGGGAAGCGTGGCGCTTTCTCATAGCTCACGCTGTAGGTATCTCAGTTCGGTGTAGGTCGTTCGCTCC
AAGCTGGGCTGTGTGCACGAACCCCCCGTTCAGCCCGACCGCTGCGCCTTATCCGGTAACTATCGTCTTG
AGTCCAACCCGGTAAGACACGACTTATCGCCACTGGCAGCAGCCACTGGTAACAGGATTAGCAGAGCGAG
GTATGTAGGCGGTGCTACAGAGTTCTTGAAGTGGTGGCCTAACTACGGCTACACTAGAAGAACAGTATTT
GGTATCTGCGCTCTGCTGAAGCCAGTTACCTTCGGAAAAAGAGTTGGTAGCTCTTGATCCGGCAAACAAA
CCACCGCTGGTAGCGGTGGTTTTTTTGTTTGCAAGCAGCAGATTACGCGCAGAAAAAAAGGATCTCAAGA
AGATCCTTTGATCTTTTCTACGGGGTCTGACGCTCAGTGGAACGAAAACTCACGTTAAGGGATTTTGGTC
ATGAGATTATCAAAAAGGATCTTCACCTAGATCCTTTTAAATTAAAAATGAAGTTTTAAATCAATCTAAA
GTATATATGAGTAAACTTGGTCTGACAGTTACCAATGCTTAATCAGTGAGGCACCTATCTCAGCGATCTG
TCTATTTCGTTCATCCATAGTTGCCTGACTCCCCGTCGTGTAGATAACTACGATACGGGAGGGCTTACCA
TCTGGCCCCAGTGCTGCAATGATACCGCGAGACCCACGCTCACCGGCTCCAGATTTATCAGCAATAAACC
AGCCAGCCGGAAGGGCCGAGCGCAGAAGTGGTCCTGCAACTTTATCCGCCTCCATCCAGTCTATTAATTG
TTGCCGGGAAGCTAGAGTAAGTAGTTCGCCAGTTAATAGTTTGCGCAACGTTGTTGCCATTGCTACAGGC
ATCGTGGTGTCACGCTCGTCGTTTGGTATGGCTTCATTCAGCTCCGGTTCCCAACGATCAAGGCGAGTTA
CATGATCCCCCATGTTGTGCAAAAAAGCGGTTAGCTCCTTCGGTCCTCCGATCGTTGTCAGAAGTAAGTT
GGCCGCAGTGTTATCACTCATGGTTATGGCAGCACTGCATAATTCTCTTACTGTCATGCCATCCGTAAGA
TGCTTTTCTGTGACTGGTGAGTACTCAACCAAGTCATTCTGAGAATAGTGTATGCGGCGACCGAGTTGCT
CTTGCCCGGCGTCAATACGGGATAATACCGCGCCACATAGCAGAACTTTAAAAGTGCTCATCATTGGAAA
ACGTTCTTCGGGGCGAAAACTCTCAAGGATCTTACCGCTGTTGAGATCCAGTTCGATGTAACCCACTCGT
GCACCCAACTGATCTTCAGCATCTTTTACTTTCACCAGCGTTTCTGGGTGAGCAAAAACAGGAAGGCAAA
ATGCCGCAAAAAAGGGAATAAGGGCGACACGGAAATGTTGAATACTCATACTCTTCCTTTTTCAATATTA
TTGAAGCATTTATCAGGGTTATTGTCTCATGAGCGGATACATATTTGAATGTATTTAGAAAAATAAACAA
ATAGGGGTTCCGCGCACATTTCCCCGAAAAGTGCCACCTGAC
