Features (pLannotate 1.2.2; 24 found; start..end, strand, type, name):
     31..83      -  misc_feature   bom (fragment): basis of mobility region from pBR322
    238..617     +  enhancer       CMV enhancer: human cytomegalovirus immediate early enhancer
    618..817     +  promoter       CMV promoter: human cytomegalovirus (CMV) immediate early promoter
    835..1015    +  LTR            5' LTR (truncated): truncated 5' long terminal repeat (LTR) from HIV-1
   1062..1187    +  misc_feature   HIV-1 Ψ: packaging signal of human immunodeficiency virus type 1
   1171..1509    +  CDS            HIV-1 gag (fragment): gag protein from human immunodeficiency virus 1; gag
   1684..1917    +  misc_feature   RRE: The Rev response element (RRE) of HIV-1 allows for Rev-dependent mRNA export from the nucleus to the cytoplasm.
   2294..2394    +  CDS            Rev (fragment): human immunodeficiency virus 1 (HIV-1) Rev protein; rev; enhances nuclear export of unspliced and incompletely spliced viral mRNAs
   2444..2561    +  misc_feature   cPPT/CTS: central polypurine tract and central termination sequence of HIV-1
   2614..2637    -  misc_feature   MCS (fragment): pBluescript multiple cloning site
   2672..2705    +  protein_bind   loxP: Cre-mediated recombination occurs in the 8-bp core sequence (GCATACAT). Cre recombinase
   2776..3182    +  promoter       SFFV promoter: spleen focus-forming virus long terminal repeat (LTR) promoter
   3187..5877    +  CDS            CSF2RB: IL3RB_HUMAN - Also known as IL3RB, IL5RB. Experimental evidence at protein level: Swiss-Prot protein existence level 1. High affinity receptor for interleukin-3, interleukin-5 and granulocyte-macrophage colony-stimulating factor. From Homo sapiens (Human).
   6022..6484    +  misc_feature   IRES: internal ribosome entry site (IRES) of the encephalomyocarditis virus (EMCV)
   6498..7217    +  CDS            EGFP: the original enhanced GFP (Yang et al., 1996) mammalian codon-optimized
   7264..7297    +  protein_bind   loxP: Cre-mediated recombination occurs in the 8-bp core sequence (GCATACAT). Cre recombinase
   7330..7353    +  misc_feature   MCS (fragment): pBluescript multiple cloning site
   7353..7941    +  misc_feature   WPRE: woodchuck hepatitis virus posttranscriptional regulatory element
   7942..7961    +  misc_feature   MCS (fragment): pBluescript multiple cloning site
   7963..8463    +  CDS            nef (fragment): NEF_HV1LA - Experimental evidence at protein level: Swiss-Prot protein existence level 1. Extracellular Nef protein targets CD4(+) T-lymphocytes for apoptosis by interacting with CXCR4 surface receptors. From Human immunodeficiency virus type 1 group M subtype B (isolate Lai) (HIV-1).
   8470..8650    +  LTR            5' LTR (truncated): truncated 5' long terminal repeat (LTR) from HIV-1
   8712..9300    -  rep_origin     ori: high-copy-number ColE1/pMB1/pBR322/pUC origin of replication
   9471..10331   -  CDS            AmpR: β-lactamase; bla; confers resistance to ampicillin, carbenicillin, and related antibiotics
  10332..10436   -  promoter       AmpR promoter: bla
>Addgene plasmid #125751 | LeGO-iG-CSF2RB(A455D) | addgene full sequence | sequence record 256588 | Addgene NGS Result
GTCGACGGATCGGGAGATCTCCCGATCCCCTATGGTGCACTCTCAGTACAATCTGCTCTGATGCCGCATA
GTTAAGCCAGTATCTGCTCCCTGCTTGTGTGTTGGAGGTCGCTGAGTAGTGCGCGAGCAAAATTTAAGCT
ACAACAAGGCAAGGCTTGACCGACAATTGCATGAAGAATCTGCTTAGGGTTAGGCGTTTTGCGCTGCTTC
GCGATGTACGGGCCAGATATACGCGTTGACATTGATTATTGACTAGTTATTAATAGTAATCAATTACGGG
GTCATTAGTTCATAGCCCATATATGGAGTTCCGCGTTACATAACTTACGGTAAATGGCCCGCCTGGCTGA
CCGCCCAACGACCCCCGCCCATTGACGTCAATAATGACGTATGTTCCCATAGTAACGCCAATAGGGACTT
TCCATTGACGTCAATGGGTGGAGTATTTACGGTAAACTGCCCACTTGGCAGTACATCAAGTGTATCATAT
GCCAAGTACGCCCCCTATTGACGTCAATGACGGTAAATGGCCCGCCTGGCATTATGCCCAGTACATGACC
TTATGGGACTTTCCTACTTGGCAGTACATCTACGTATTAGTCATCGCTATTACCATGGTGATGCGGTTTT
GGCAGTACATCAATGGGCGTGGATAGCGGTTTGACTCACGGGGATTTCCAAGTCTCCACCCCATTGACGT
CAATGGGAGTTTGTTTTGGCACCAAAATCAACGGGACTTTCCAAAATGTCGTAACAACTCCGCCCCATTG
ACGCAAATGGGCGGTAGGCGTGTACGGTGGGAGGTCTATATAAGCAGCGCGTTTTGCCTGTACTGGGTCT
CTCTGGTTAGACCAGATCTGAGCCTGGGAGCTCTCTGGCTAACTAGGGAACCCACTGCTTAAGCCTCAAT
AAAGCTTGCCTTGAGTGCTTCAAGTAGTGTGTGCCCGTCTGTTGTGTGACTCTGGTAACTAGAGATCCCT
CAGACCCTTTTAGTCAGTGTGGAAAATCTCTAGCAGTGGCGCCCGAACAGGGACTTGAAAGCGAAAGGGA
AACCAGAGGAGCTCTCTCGACGCAGGACTCGGCTTGCTGAAGCGCGCACGGCAAGAGGCGAGGGGCGGCG
ACTGGTGAGTACGCCAAAAATTTTGACTAGCGGAGGCTAGAAGGAGAGAGATGGGTGCGAGAGCGTCAGT
ATTAAGCGGGGGAGAATTAGATCGCGATGGGAAAAAATTCGGTTAAGGCCAGGGGGAAAGAAAAAATATA
AATTAAAACATATAGTATGGGCAAGCAGGGAGCTAGAACGATTCGCAGTTAATCCTGGCCTGTTAGAAAC
ATCAGAAGGCTGTAGACAAATACTGGGACAGCTACAACCATCCCTTCAGACAGGATCAGAAGAACTTAGA
TCATTATATAATACAGTAGCAACCCTCTATTGTGTGCATCAAAGGATAGAGATAAAAGACACCAAGGAAG
CTTTAGACAAGATAGAGGAAGAGCAAAACAAAAGTAAGACCACCGCACAGCAAGCGGCCGGCCGCTGATC
TTCAGACCTGGAGGAGGAGATATGAGGGACAATTGGAGAAGTGAATTATATAAATATAAAGTAGTAAAAA
TTGAACCATTAGGAGTAGCACCCACCAAGGCAAAGAGAAGAGTGGTGCAGAGAGAAAAAAGAGCAGTGGG
AATAGGAGCTTTGTTCCTTGGGTTCTTGGGAGCAGCAGGAAGCACTATGGGCGCAGCGTCAATGACGCTG
ACGGTACAGGCCAGACAATTATTGTCTGGTATAGTGCAGCAGCAGAACAATTTGCTGAGGGCTATTGAGG
CGCAACAGCATCTGTTGCAACTCACAGTCTGGGGCATCAAGCAGCTCCAGGCAAGAATCCTGGCTGTGGA
AAGATACCTAAAGGATCAACAGCTCCTGGGGATTTGGGGTTGCTCTGGAAAACTCATTTGCACCACTGCT
GTGCCTTGGAATGCTAGTTGGAGTAATAAATCTCTGGAACAGATTTGGAATCACACGACCTGGATGGAGT
GGGACAGAGAAATTAACAATTACACAAGCTTAATACACTCCTTAATTGAAGAATCGCAAAACCAGCAAGA
AAAGAATGAACAAGAATTATTGGAATTAGATAAATGGGCAAGTTTGTGGAATTGGTTTAACATAACAAAT
TGGCTGTGGTATATAAAATTATTCATAATGATAGTAGGAGGCTTGGTAGGTTTAAGAATAGTTTTTGCTG
TACTTTCTATAGTGAATAGAGTTAGGCAGGGATATTCACCATTATCGTTTCAGACCCACCTCCCAACCCC
GAGGGGACCCGACAGGCCCGAAGGAATAGAAGAAGAAGGTGGAGAGAGAGACAGAGACAGATCCATTCGA
TTAGTGAACGGATCGGCACTGCGTGCGCCAATTCTGCAGACAAATGGCAGTATTCATCCACAATTTTAAA
AGAAAAGGGGGGATTGGGGGGTACAGTGCAGGGGAAAGAATAGTAGACATAATAGCAACAGACATACAAA
CTAAAGAATTACAAAAACAAATTACAAAAATTCAAAATTTTCGGGTTTATTACAGGGACAGCAGAGATCC
AGTTTGGTTAGTACCGGGCCCGCCGAGGTCGACGGTATCGATAAGCTCGCTTCACGAGATTCCAGCAGGT
CGAGGGACCTAATAACTTCGTATAGCATACATTATACGAAGTTATATTAAGGGTTCCAAGCTTAAGCGGC
CGGCCGCTGAAAGACCCCACCTGTAGGTTTGGCAAGCTAGCTGCAGTAACGCCATTTTGCAAGGCATGGA
AAAATACCAAACCAAGAATAGAGAAGTTCAGATCAAGGGCGGGTACATGAAAATAGCTAACGTTGGGCCA
AACAGGATATCTGCGGTGAGCAGTTTCGGCCCCGGCCCGGGGCCAAGAACAGATGGTCACCGCAGTTTCG
GCCCCGGCCCGAGGCCAAGAACAGATGGTCCCCAGATATGGCCCAACCCTCAGCAGTTTCTTAAGACCCA
TCAGATGTTTCCAGGCTCCCCCAAGGACCTGAAATGACCCTGCGCCTTATTTGAATTAACCAATCAGCCT
GCTTCTCGCTTCTGTTCGCGCGCTTCTGCTTCCCGAGCTCTATAAAAGAGCTCACAACCCCTCACTCGGC
GCGCCAGTCCTCCGATTGACTGAGTCGCCCGGATCCATGGTGCTGGCCCAGGGCCTGCTGTCTATGGCCC
TGCTGGCCCTGTGCTGGGAGAGAAGCCTCGCAGGCGCCGAGGAAACCATCCCCCTGCAGACCCTGCGGTG
CTACAACGACTACACCAGCCACATCACCTGTAGATGGGCCGACACCCAGGACGCCCAGCGGCTGGTCAAC
GTGACCCTGATCAGAAGAGTGAACGAGGACCTGCTGGAACCCGTGTCCTGCGACCTGAGCGACGACATGC
CTTGGAGCGCCTGCCCCCACCCTAGATGTGTGCCTCGGAGATGCGTGATCCCCTGCCAGAGCTTCGTGGT
CACCGACGTGGACTACTTCAGCTTCCAGCCCGACCGGCCTCTGGGCACCAGACTGACCGTGACACTGACC
CAGCACGTGCAGCCCCCCGAGCCCAGGGATCTCCAGATCTCTACCGACCAGGACCACTTCCTGCTGACTT
GGAGCGTGGCCCTCGGCAGCCCTCAGAGCCATTGGCTGAGCCCTGGCGACCTGGAATTCGAGGTGGTGTA
CAAGCGGCTGCAGGACAGCTGGGAGGACGCTGCCATCCTGCTGAGCAACACCAGCCAGGCCACCCTGGGC
CCCGAGCACCTGATGCCTAGCAGCACCTACGTGGCCAGAGTGCGGACCAGACTGGCCCCTGGCAGCAGGC
TGAGCGGCAGACCTAGCAAGTGGTCCCCCGAAGTGTGCTGGGACAGCCAGCCAGGCGACGAGGCCCAGCC
CCAGAACCTGGAATGCTTCTTCGACGGCGCTGCCGTGCTGAGCTGCAGCTGGGAAGTGCGGAAAGAGGTG
GCCAGCAGCGTCAGCTTCGGCCTGTTCTACAAGCCCAGCCCCGACGCCGGCGAAGAGGAATGCAGCCCAG
TGCTGAGAGAGGGCCTGGGCTCCCTGCACACCCGGCACCACTGTCAGATCCCCGTGCCCGATCCTGCCAC
CCACGGCCAGTACATCGTGTCCGTGCAGCCCAGACGGGCCGAGAAGCACATCAAGAGCAGCGTGAACATC
CAGATGGCCCCTCCCAGCCTGAACGTGACCAAGGACGGAGACAGCTACAGCCTGAGATGGGAGACAATGA
AGATGCGCTACGAGCACATCGACCACACCTTCGAGATCCAGTACCGGAAGGACACCGCCACCTGGAAGGA
CAGCAAGACCGAGACACTGCAGAACGCCCACAGCATGGCCCTGCCCGCCCTGGAACCCAGCACCAGATAC
TGGGCCAGAGTCCGCGTGCGGACCTCCAGAACCGGCTACAACGGCATTTGGAGCGAGTGGTCTGAGGCCA
GAAGCTGGGACACCGAGAGCGTGCTGCCTATGTGGGTGCTGGCTCTGATCGTGATCTTCCTGACAATCGA
TGTGCTGCTGGCACTGCGGTTCTGCGGCATCTACGGCTACCGGCTGCGGCGGAAGTGGGAGGAAAAGATC
CCCAACCCCAGCAAGAGCCACCTGTTCCAGAACGGCTCCGCCGAGCTGTGGCCTCCTGGCTCCATGAGCG
CCTTCACCAGCGGCTCTCCACCCCACCAGGGCCCTTGGGGCAGCAGATTTCCTGAGCTGGAAGGCGTGTT
CCCCGTGGGCTTCGGCGACAGCGAGGTGTCCCCTCTGACCATCGAGGACCCCAAGCACGTGTGCGACCCC
CCCAGCGGACCTGATACAACCCCTGCCGCCAGCGACCTGCCTACCGAGCAGCCTCCATCTCCCCAGCCTG
GACCTCCAGCCGCCAGCCACACACCAGAGAAGCAGGCCAGCAGCTTCGACTTCAACGGCCCCTACCTGGG
CCCTCCCCACAGCAGAAGCCTGCCCGATATCCTCGGCCAGCCCGAGCCTCCTCAGGAAGGCGGCAGCCAG
AAGTCCCCTCCACCCGGCAGCCTGGAATACCTGTGTCTGCCTGCCGGCGGACAGGTGCAGCTGGTGCCTC
TCGCTCAGGCCATGGGACCTGGACAGGCTGTGGAAGTGGAAAGAAGGCCTAGCCAGGGCGCTGCCGGCTC
CCCATCTCTGGAATCTGGCGGAGGACCTGCCCCTCCTGCCCTGGGACCTAGAGTGGGCGGCCAGGACCAG
AAAGACAGCCCCGTGGCCATCCCCATGAGCAGCGGCGATACAGAGGACCCTGGCGTGGCCAGCGGCTACG
TGTCCAGCGCCGATCTGGTGTTCACCCCCAACAGCGGCGCCAGCTCCGTGTCCCTGGTGCCTTCTCTGGG
CCTGCCCAGCGACCAGACCCCTAGCCTGTGTCCTGGACTGGCCTCTGGACCTCCTGGCGCCCCTGGACCT
GTGAAGTCCGGCTTCGAGGGCTACGTGGAACTGCCCCCCATCGAGGGCAGAAGCCCCCGGTCCCCCAGAA
ACAACCCTGTGCCCCCTGAGGCCAAGAGCCCCGTGCTGAATCCCGGCGAAAGACCCGCCGACGTGTCCCC
CACAAGCCCTCAGCCAGAGGGACTGCTGGTGCTGCAGCAAGTGGGAGACTACTGCTTCCTGCCTGGCCTC
GGACCAGGGCCACTGTCCCTGAGAAGCAAGCCTAGCTCTCCCGGCCCAGGCCCCGAGATCAAGAACCTGG
ACCAGGCCTTCCAGGTCAAAAAGCCTCCCGGACAGGCCGTGCCCCAGGTGCCCGTGATCCAGCTGTTCAA
GGCCCTGAAGCAGCAGGACTACCTGAGCCTGCCCCCCTGGGAAGTGAACAAGCCCGGCGAAGTCTGCTGA
GCGGCCGCTACGTAAATTCCGCCCCCCCCCCCCCTCTCCCTCCCCCCCCCCTAACGTTACTGGCCGAAGC
CGCTTGGAATAAGGCCGGTGTGCGTTTGTCTATATGTTATTTTCCACCATATTGCCGTCTTTTGGCAATG
TGAGGGCCCGGAAACCTGGCCCTGTCTTCTTGACGAGCATTCCTAGGGGTCTTTCCCCTCTCGCCAAAGG
AATGCAAGGTCTGTTGAATGTCGTGAAGGAAGCAGTTCCTCTGGAAGCTTCTTGAAGACAAACAACGTCT
GTAGCGACCCTTTGCAGGCAGCGGAACCCCCCACCTGGCGACAGGTGCCTCTGCGGCCAAAAGCCACGTG
TATAAGATACACCTGCAAAGGCGGCACAACCCCAGTGCCACGTTGTGAGTTGGATAGTTGTGGAAAGAGT
CAAATGGCTCTCCTCAAGCGTATTCAACAAGGGGCTGAAGGATGCCCAGAAGGTACCCCATTGTATGGGA
TCTGATCTGGGGCCTCGGTGCACATGCTTTACATGTGTTTAGTCGAGGTTAAAAAAACGTCTAGGCCCCC
CGAACCACGGGGACGTGGTTTTCCTTTGAAAAACACGATGATAATATGGCCACAACCATGGTGAGCAAGG
GCGAGGAGCTGTTCACCGGGGTGGTGCCCATCCTGGTCGAGCTGGACGGCGACGTAAACGGCCACAAGTT
CAGCGTGTCCGGCGAGGGCGAGGGCGATGCCACCTACGGCAAGCTGACCCTGAAGTTCATCTGCACCACC
GGCAAGCTGCCCGTGCCCTGGCCCACCCTCGTGACCACCCTGACCTACGGCGTGCAGTGCTTCAGCCGCT
ACCCCGACCACATGAAGCAGCACGACTTCTTCAAGTCCGCCATGCCCGAAGGCTACGTCCAGGAGCGCAC
CATCTTCTTCAAGGACGACGGCAACTACAAGACCCGCGCCGAGGTGAAGTTCGAGGGCGACACCCTGGTG
AACCGCATCGAGCTGAAGGGCATCGACTTCAAGGAGGACGGCAACATCCTGGGGCACAAGCTGGAGTACA
ACTACAACAGCCACAACGTCTATATCATGGCCGACAAGCAGAAGAACGGCATCAAGGTGAACTTCAAGAT
CCGCCACAACATCGAGGACGGCAGCGTGCAGCTCGCCGACCACTACCAGCAGAACACCCCCATCGGCGAC
GGCCCCGTGCTGCTGCCCGACAACCACTACCTGAGCACCCAGTCCGCCCTGAGCAAAGACCCCAACGAGA
AGCGCGATCACATGGTCCTGCTGGAGTTCGTGACCGCCGCCGGGATCACTCTCGGCATGGACGAGCTGTA
CAAGTAAAGCGGCCGGCCGCCAGCACAGTGGTCGAAATTCGTCGAGGGACCTAATAACTTCGTATAGCAT
ACATTATACGAAGTTATACATGTTTAAGGGTTCCGGTTCCACTAGGTACAATTCGATATCAAGCTTATCG
ATAATCAACCTCTGGATTACAAAATTTGTGAAAGATTGACTGGTATTCTTAACTATGTTGCTCCTTTTAC
GCTATGTGGATACGCTGCTTTAATGCCTTTGTATCATGCTATTGCTTCCCGTATGGCTTTCATTTTCTCC
TCCTTGTATAAATCCTGGTTGCTGTCTCTTTATGAGGAGTTGTGGCCCGTTGTCAGGCAACGTGGCGTGG
TGTGCACTGTGTTTGCTGACGCAACCCCCACTGGTTGGGGCATTGCCACCACCTGTCAGCTCCTTTCCGG
GACTTTCGCTTTCCCCCTCCCTATTGCCACGGCGGAACTCATCGCCGCCTGCCTTGCCCGCTGCTGGACA
GGGGCTCGGCTGTTGGGCACTGACAATTCCGTGGTGTTGTCGGGGAAATCATCGTCCTTTCCTTGGCTGC
TCGCCTGTGTTGCCACCTGGATTCTGCGCGGGACGTCCTTCTGCTACGTCCCTTCGGCCCTCAATCCAGC
GGACCTTCCTTCCCGCGGCCTGCTGCCGGCTCTGCGGCCTCTTCCGCGTCTTCGCCTTCGCCCTCAGACG
AGTCGGATCTCCCTTTGGGCCGCCTCCCCGCATCGATACCGTCGACCTCGATCGAGACCTAGAAAAACAT
GGAGCAATCACAAGTAGCAATACAGCAGCTACCAATGCTGATTGTGCCTGGCTAGAAGCACAAGAGGAGG
AGGAGGTGGGTTTTCCAGTCACACCTCAGGTACCTTTAAGACCAATGACTTACAAGGCAGCTGTAGATCT
TAGCCACTTTTTAAAAGAAAAGGGGGGACTGGAAGGGCTAATTCACTCCCAACGAAGACAAGATATCCTT
GATCTGTGGATCTACCACACACAAGGCTACTTCCCTGATTGGCAGAACTACACACCAGGGCCAGGGATCA
GATATCCACTGACCTTTGGATGGTGCTACAAGCTAGTACCAGTTGAGCAAGAGAAGGTAGAAGAAGCCAA
TGAAGGAGAGAACACCCGCTTGTTACACCCTGTGAGCCTGCATGGGATGGATGACCCGGAGAGAGAAGTA
TTAGAGTGGAGGTTTGACAGCCGCCTAGCATTTCATCACATGGCCCGAGAGCTGCATCCGGACTGTACTG
GGTCTCTCTGGTTAGACCAGATCTGAGCCTGGGAGCTCTCTGGCTAACTAGGGAACCCACTGCTTAAGCC
TCAATAAAGCTTGCCTTGAGTGCTTCAAGTAGTGTGTGCCCGTCTGTTGTGTGACTCTGGTAACTAGAGA
TCCCTCAGACCCTTTTAGTCAGTGTGGAAAATCTCTAGCAGCATGTGAGCAAAAGGCCAGCAAAAGGCCA
GGAACCGTAAAAAGGCCGCGTTGCTGGCGTTTTTCCATAGGCTCCGCCCCCCTGACGAGCATCACAAAAA
TCGACGCTCAAGTCAGAGGTGGCGAAACCCGACAGGACTATAAAGATACCAGGCGTTTCCCCCTGGAAGC
TCCCTCGTGCGCTCTCCTGTTCCGACCCTGCCGCTTACCGGATACCTGTCCGCCTTTCTCCCTTCGGGAA
GCGTGGCGCTTTCTCATAGCTCACGCTGTAGGTATCTCAGTTCGGTGTAGGTCGTTCGCTCCAAGCTGGG
CTGTGTGCACGAACCCCCCGTTCAGCCCGACCGCTGCGCCTTATCCGGTAACTATCGTCTTGAGTCCAAC
CCGGTAAGACACGACTTATCGCCACTGGCAGCAGCCACTGGTAACAGGATTAGCAGAGCGAGGTATGTAG
GCGGTGCTACAGAGTTCTTGAAGTGGTGGCCTAACTACGGCTACACTAGAAGAACAGTATTTGGTATCTG
CGCTCTGCTGAAGCCAGTTACCTTCGGAAAAAGAGTTGGTAGCTCTTGATCCGGCAAACAAACCACCGCT
GGTAGCGGTGGTTTTTTTGTTTGCAAGCAGCAGATTACGCGCAGAAAAAAAGGATCTCAAGAAGATCCTT
TGATCTTTTCTACGGGGTCTGACGCTCAGTGGAACGAAAACTCACGTTAAGGGATTTTGGTCATGAGATT
ATCAAAAAGGATCTTCACCTAGATCCTTTTAAATTAAAAATGAAGTTTTAAATCAATCTAAAGTATATAT
GAGTAAACTTGGTCTGACAGTTACCAATGCTTAATCAGTGAGGCACCTATCTCAGCGATCTGTCTATTTC
GTTCATCCATAGTTGCCTGACTCCCCGTCGTGTAGATAACTACGATACGGGAGGGCTTACCATCTGGCCC
CAGTGCTGCAATGATACCGCGAGACCCACGCTCACCGGCTCCAGATTTATCAGCAATAAACCAGCCAGCC
GGAAGGGCCGAGCGCAGAAGTGGTCCTGCAACTTTATCCGCCTCCATCCAGTCTATTAATTGTTGCCGGG
AAGCTAGAGTAAGTAGTTCGCCAGTTAATAGTTTGCGCAACGTTGTTGCCATTGCTACAGGCATCGTGGT
GTCACGCTCGTCGTTTGGTATGGCTTCATTCAGCTCCGGTTCCCAACGATCAAGGCGAGTTACATGATCC
CCCATGTTGTGCAAAAAAGCGGTTAGCTCCTTCGGTCCTCCGATCGTTGTCAGAAGTAAGTTGGCCGCAG
TGTTATCACTCATGGTTATGGCAGCACTGCATAATTCTCTTACTGTCATGCCATCCGTAAGATGCTTTTC
TGTGACTGGTGAGTACTCAACCAAGTCATTCTGAGAATAGTGTATGCGGCGACCGAGTTGCTCTTGCCCG
GCGTCAATACGGGATAATACCGCGCCACATAGCAGAACTTTAAAAGTGCTCATCATTGGAAAACGTTCTT
CGGGGCGAAAACTCTCAAGGATCTTACCGCTGTTGAGATCCAGTTCGATGTAACCCACTCGTGCACCCAA
CTGATCTTCAGCATCTTTTACTTTCACCAGCGTTTCTGGGTGAGCAAAAACAGGAAGGCAAAATGCCGCA
AAAAAGGGAATAAGGGCGACACGGAAATGTTGAATACTCATACTCTTCCTTTTTCAATATTATTGAAGCA
TTTATCAGGGTTATTGTCTCATGAGCGGATACATATTTGAATGTATTTAGAAAAATAAACAAATAGGGGT
TCCGCGCACATTTCCCCGAAAAGTGCCACCTGAC
